Addgene plasmid #16666: pGRG36
Depositing lab: Nancy Craig. Depositing organization: Johns Hopkins University and School of Medicine. Publication: Fast, easy and efficient: site-specific insertion of transgenes into enterobacterial chromosomes using Tn7 without need for selection of the insertion event. McKenzie GJ, Craig NL. BMC Microbiol. 2006 Apr 28;6:39. doi: 10.1186/1471-2180-6-39. PubMed 16646962.
Backbone
  Vector backbone: pGRG36
  Backbone size w/o insert (bp): 12549
  Vector type: Bacterial Expression
Growth in bacteria
  Bacterial resistance: Ampicillin, 100 μg/mL
  Growth temperature: 30°C
  Growth strain: DH5alpha
  Growth instructions: DH5alpha in LB + ampicillin, grow at less than 32 degrees C
  Copy number: Low Copy
Gene/Insert
  Gene/Insert name: mTn7::MCS
  GenBank ID: DQ460223
  Cloning method: Restriction Enzyme; 5′ cloning site SmaI, AvrII, NotI, PacI, and XhoI (not destroyed); 3′ cloning site SmaI, AvrII, NotI, PacI, and XhoI (not destroyed)
  Sequencing primers: 5′ na
Terms and licenses: Academic/Nonprofit Terms; Industry Terms: Not Available to Industry
Depositor comments: Grow at 32'C. Same as pGRG25 except for the MCS. See author's protocol for more information. This plasmid is designed to insert DNA into the chromosome of Enterobacteria in a manner that doesn't require a drug resistance marker. This plasmid uses the site-specific recombination machinery of the bacterial transposon Tn7. The backbone of the plasmid is the easily curable temperature sensitive mutant of pSC101.
How to cite: pGRG36 was a gift from Nancy Craig (Addgene plasmid # 16666 ; http://n2t.net/addgene:16666 ; RRID:Addgene_16666)
