[The description below was written by a language model from this plasmid's Addgene catalogue record and pLannotate feature annotations shown in this document.]
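Description:
pGRG36 is a 12.5 kb low-copy bacterial plasmid built to deliver transgenes into the chromosomes of enterobacteria by Tn7 transposition, without needing a drug marker to select the insertion event. It replicates from the pSC101 origin using a temperature-sensitive Rep101 protein (A56V), so it is maintained only at permissive temperature and is easily cured from cells afterwards. Ampicillin resistance (bla, with its own promoter) selects for the plasmid itself. An incP oriT is also annotated, which would allow mobilisation by conjugation, and short remnants of an f1 origin, a tetracycline resistance gene and a tet promoter appear to be leftovers from earlier construction steps.

The payload has two parts. The first is a mini-Tn7 element (mTn7::MCS) in which the Tn7 left and right ends flank a multiple cloning site offering SmaI, AvrII, NotI, PacI and XhoI; DNA cloned here becomes the transposed cargo. In the feature table the right end spans the numbering origin of the circular sequence. The second part, located outside the transposon ends, is the tnsA, tnsB, tnsC and tnsD gene set placed downstream of the araBAD promoter with the divergently transcribed araC regulator, followed by rrnB T1/T2 terminators. TnsA and TnsB form the transposase, and TnsABC together with TnsD direct high-frequency insertion into the specific chromosomal site attTn7. Only a fragment of tnsE is present, so the low-frequency, non-specific TnsE pathway should not operate. Because the transposition genes stay on the curable backbone, the integrated cargo is left stably in the chromosome once the plasmid is lost. The depositor notes that it is identical to pGRG25 except for the cloning site.
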