Features (pLannotate 1.2.2; 22 found; start..end, strand, type, name):
    115..133     +  promoter       tet promoter (fragment): E. coli promoter for tetracycline efflux protein gene
    223..1101    -  CDS            araC: L-arabinose regulatory protein; araC
   1128..1412    +  promoter       araBAD promoter: araBAD; promoter of the L-arabinose operon of E. coli; the araC regulatory gene is transcribed in the opposite direction (Guzman et al., 1995)
   1433..1451    +  misc_feature   MCS (fragment): pUC18/19 multiple cloning site
   1530..2348    +  CDS            tnsA: TNSA_ECOLX - Experimental evidence at protein level: Swiss-Prot protein existence level 1. Required for Tn7 transposition. Forms the transposase, together with TnsB. TnsA executes the 5'-DNA strand breakage reaction. TnsABC and TnsD promote high-frequency insertion of Tn7 into a specific target site known as ATT-Tn7 whereas TnsABC and TnsD promote low- frequency insertion into many different sites. From Escherichia coli.
   2338..4443    +  CDS            tnsB: TNSB_ECOLX - Experimental evidence at protein level: Swiss-Prot protein existence level 1. Sequence-specific, DNA-binding protein required for Tn7 transposition. Recognizes sequences necessary for recombination at both left and right ends of Tn7 and, together with TnsA, forms the transposase. TnsB executes the 5'-DNA strand breakage and joining reactions. From Escherichia coli.
   4443..6107    +  CDS            tnsC: TNSC_ECOLX - Experimental evidence at protein level: Swiss-Prot protein existence level 1. TnsABC + TnsD promote high-frequency insertion of Tn7 into a specific target site known as att-Tn7 whereas TnsABC + TnsE promote low-frequency insertion into many different sites. From Escherichia coli.
   6113..7636    +  CDS            tnsD: TNSD_ECOLX - Protein predicted: Swiss-Prot protein existence level 4. TnsABC + TnsD promote high-frequency insertion of Tn7 into a specific target site known as att-Tn7 whereas TnsABC + TnsE promote low-frequency insertion into many different sites. From Escherichia coli.
   7643..8032    +  CDS            tnsE (fragment): TNSE_ECOLX - Experimental evidence at protein level: Swiss-Prot protein existence level 1. TnsABC + TnsD promote high-frequency insertion of Tn7 into a specific target site known as att-Tn7 whereas TnsABC + TnsE promote low-frequency insertion into many different sites. From Escherichia coli.
   8033..8070    +  misc_feature   MCS (fragment): pUC18/19 multiple cloning site
   8154..8269    +  ncRNA          5S rRNA: Accession: RF00001 - 5S ribosomal RNA
   8273..8359    +  terminator     rrnB T1 terminator: Escherichia coli rrnB; transcription terminator T1 from the E. coli rrnB gene
   8451..8478    +  terminator     rrnB T2 terminator: transcription terminator T2 from the E. coli rrnB gene
   8497..8588    +  promoter       AmpR promoter: bla
   8589..9449    +  CDS            AmpR: β-lactamase; bla; confers resistance to ampicillin, carbenicillin, and related antibiotics
   9491..9619    +  rep_origin     f1 ori (fragment) (sequence partly withheld): f1 bacteriophage origin of replication; arrow indicates direction of (+) strand synthesis
   9620..9729    -  oriT           oriT: incP origin of transfer
   9732..9984    +  CDS            TcR (fragment): tetracycline efflux protein; tet; confers resistance to tetracycline
  10469..10691   +  rep_origin     pSC101 ori: low-copy replication origin that requires the Rep101 protein
  10739..11689   +  CDS            Rep101(Ts): temperature-sensitive version of the RepA protein needed for replication with the pSC101 origin (Armstrong et al., 1984); rep101 encoding an A56V mutation
  12122..12287   +  mobile_element Tn7L: mini-Tn7 element (left end of the Tn7 transposon) Tn7
  12428..77      +  mobile_element Tn7R (fragment) (across the origin): mini-Tn7 element (right end of the Tn7 transposon) Tn7
>Addgene plasmid #16666 | pGRG36 | addgene full sequence | sequence record 237608 | Addgene NGS Result
ATTCTGTCTAGTTTAAGACTTTATTGTCATAGTTTAGATCTATTTTGTTCAGTTTAAGACTTTATTGTCC
GCCCACAGGCCACGATGCGTCCGGCGTAGAGGATCTGCTCATGTTTGACAGCTTATCATCGATGCATAAT
GTGCCTGTCAAATGGACGAAGCAGGGATTCTGCAAACCCTATGCTACTCCGTCAAGCCGTCAATTGTCTG
ATTCGTTACCAATTATGACAACTTGACGGCTACATCATTCACTTTTTCTTCACAACCGGCACGGAACTCG
CTCGGGCTGGCCCCGGTGCATTTTTTAAATACCCGCGAGAAATAGAGTTGATCGTCAAAACCAACATTGC
GACCGACGGTGGCGATAGGCATCCGGGTGGTGCTCAAAAGCAGCTTCGCCTGGCTGATACGTTGGTCCTC
GCGCCAGCTTAAGACGCTAATCCCTAACTGCTGGCGGAAAAGATGTGACAGACGCGACGGCGACAAGCAA
ACATGCTGTGCGACGCTGGCGATATCAAAATTGCTGTCTGCCAGGTGATCGCTGATGTACTGACAAGCCT
CGCGTACCCGATTATCCATCGGTGGATGGAGCGACTCGTTAATCGCTTCCATGCGCCGCAGTAACAATTG
CTCAAGCAGATTTATCGCCAGCAGCTCCGAATAGCGCCCTTCCCCTTGCCCGGCGTTAATGATTTGCCCA
AACAGGTCGCTGAAATGCGGCTGGTGCGCTTCATCCGGGCGAAAGAACCCCGTATTGGCAAATATTGACG
GCCAGTTAAGCCATTCATGCCAGTAGGCGCGCGGACGAAAGTAAACCCACTGGTGATACCATTCGCGAGC
CTCCGGATGACGACCGTAGTGATGAATCTCTCCTGGCGGGAACAGCAAAATATCACCCGGTCGGCAAACA
AATTCTCGTCCCTGATTTTTCACCACCCCCTGACCGCGAATGGTGAGATTGAGAATATAACCTTTCATTC
CCAGCGGTCGGTCGATAAAAAAATCGAGATAACCGTTGGCCTCAATCGGCGTTAAACCCGCCACCAGATG
GGCATTAAACGAGTATCCCGGCAGCAGGGGATCATTTTGCGCTTCAGCCATACTTTTCATACTCCCGCCA
TTCAGAGAAGAAACCAATTGTCCATATTGCATCAGACATTGCCGTCACTGCGTCTTTTACTGGCTCTTCT
CGCTAACCAAACCGGTAACCCCGCTTATTAAAAGCATTCTGTAACAAAGCGGGACCAAAGCCATGACAAA
AACGCGTAACAAAAGTGTCTATAATCACGGCAGAAAAGTCCACATTGATTATTTGCACGGCGTCACACTT
TGCTATGCCATAGCATTTTTATCCATAAGATTAGCGGATCCTACCTGACGCTTTTTATCGCAACTCTCTA
CTGTTTCTCCATACCCGTTTTTTTGGGCTAGCGAATTCGAGCTCGGTACCCAAGTCTTAAACTAGACAGA
ATAGTTGTAAACTGAAATCAGTCCAGTTATGCTGTGAAAAAGCATACTGGACTTTTGTTATGGCTAAAGC
AAACTCTTCATTTTCTGAAGTGCAAATTGCCCGTCGTATTAAAGAGGGGCGTGGCCAAGGGCATGGTAAA
GACTATATTCCATGGCTAACAGTACAAGAAGTTCCTTCTTCAGGTCGTTCCCACCGTATTTATTCTCATA
AGACGGGACGAGTCCATCATTTGCTATCTGACTTAGAGCTTGCTGTTTTTCTCAGTCTTGAGTGGGAGAG
CAGCGTGCTAGATATACGCGAGCAGTTCCCCTTATTACCTAGTGATACCAGGCAGATTGCAATAGATAGT
GGTATTAAGCATCCTGTTATTCGTGGTGTAGATCAGGTTATGTCTACTGATTTTTTAGTGGACTGCAAAG
ATGGTCCTTTTGAGCAGTTTGCTATTCAAGTCAAACCTGCAGCAGCCTTACAAGACGAGCGTACCTTAGA
AAAACTAGAACTAGAGCGTCGCTATTGGCAGCAAAAGCAAATTCCTTGGTTCATTTTTACTGATAAAGAA
ATAAATCCCGTAGTAAAAGAAAATATTGAATGGCTTTATTCAGTGAAAACAGAAGAAGTTTCTGCGGAGC
TTTTAGCACAACTATCCCCATTGGCCCATATCCTGCAAGAAAAAGGAGATGAAAACATTATCAATGTCTG
TAAGCAGGTTGATATTGCTTATGATTTGGAGTTAGGCAAAACATTGAGTGAGATACGAGCCTTAACCGCA
AATGGTTTTATTAAGTTCAATATTTATAAGTCTTTCAGGGCAAATAAGTGTGCAGATCTCTGTATTAGCC
AAGTAGTGAATATGGAGGAGTTGCGCTATGTGGCAAATTAATGAGGTTGTGCTATTTGATAATGATCCGT
ATCGCATTTTGGCTATAGAGGATGGCCAAGTTGTCTGGATGCAAATAAGCGCTGATAAAGGAGTTCCACA
AGCTAGGGCTGAGTTGTTGCTAATGCAGTATTTAGATGAAGGCCGCTTAGTTAGAACTGATGACCCTTAT
GTACATCTTGATTTAGAAGAGCCGTCTGTAGATTCTGTCAGCTTCCAGAAGCGCGAGGAGGATTATCGAA
AAATTCTTCCTATTATTAATAGTAAGGATCGTTTCGACCCTAAAGTCAGAAGCGAACTCGTTGAGCATGT
GGTCCAAGAACATAAGGTTACTAAGGCTACAGTTTATAAGTTGTTACGCCGTTACTGGCAGCGTGGTCAA
ACGCCTAATGCATTAATTCCTGACTACAAAAACAGCGGTGCACCAGGGGAAAGACGTTCAGCGACAGGAA
CAGCAAAGATTGGCCGAGCCAGAGAATATGGTAAGGGTGAAGGAACCAAGGTAACGCCCGAGATTGAACG
CCTTTTTAGGTTGACCATAGAAAAGCACCTGTTAAATCAAAAAGGTACAAAGACCACCGTTGCCTATAGA
CGATTTGTGGACTTGTTTGCTCAGTATTTTCCTCGCATTCCCCAAGAGGATTACCCAACACTACGTCAGT
TTCGTTATTTTTATGATCGAGAATACCCTAAAGCTCAGCGCTTAAAGTCTAGAGTTAAAGCAGGGGTATA
TAAAAAAGACGTACGACCCTTAAGTAGTACAGCCACTTCTCAGGCGTTAGGCCCTGGGAGTCGTTATGAG
ATTGATGCCACGATTGCTGATATTTATTTAGTGGATCATCATGATCGCCAAAAAATCATAGGAAGACCAA
CGCTTTACATTGTGATTGATGTGTTTAGTCGGATGATCACGGGCTTTTATATCGGCTTTGAAAATCCGTC
TTATGTGGTGGCGATGCAGGCTTTTGTAAATGCTTGCTCTGACAAAACGGCCATTTGTGCCCAGCATGAT
ATTGAGATTAGTAGCTCAGACTGGCCGTGTGTAGGTTTGCCAGATGTGTTGCTAGCGGACCGTGGCGAAT
TAATGAGTCATCAGGTCGAAGCCTTAGTTTCTAGTTTTAATGTGCGAGTGGAAAGTGCTCCACCTAGACG
TGGCGATGCTAAAGGCATAGTGGAAAGCACTTTTAGAACACTACAAGCCGAGTTTAAGTCCTTTGCACCT
GGCATTGTAGAGGGCAGTCGGATCAAAAGCCATGGTGAAACAGACTATAGGTTAGATGCATCTCTGTCGG
TATTTGAGTTCACACAAATTATTTTGCGTACGATCTTATTCAGAAATAACCATCTGGTGATGGATAAATA
CGATCGAGATGCTGATTTTCCTACAGATTTACCGTCTATTCCTGTCCAGCTATGGCAATGGGGTATGCAG
CATCGTACAGGTAGTTTAAGGGCTGTGGAGCAAGAGCAGTTGCGAGTAGCGTTACTGCCTCGCCGAAAGG
TCTCTATTTCTTCATTTGGCGTTAATTTGTGGGGTTTGTATTACTCGGGGTCAGAGATTCTGCGTGAGGG
TTGGTTGCAGCGGAGCACTGATATAGCTAGACCTCAACATTTAGAAGCGGCTTATGACCCAGTGCTGGTT
GATACGATTTATTTGTTTCCGCAAGTTGGCAGCCGTGTATTTTGGCGCTGTAATCTGACGGAACGTAGTC
GGCAGTTTAAAGGTCTCTCATTTTGGGAGGTTTGGGATATACAAGCACAAGAAAAACACAATAAAGCCAA
TGCGAAGCAGGATGAGTTAACTAAACGCAGGGAGCTTGAGGCGTTTATTCAGCAAACCATTCAGAAAGCG
AATAAGTTAACGCCCAGTACTACTGAGCCCAAATCAACACGCATTAAGCAGATTAAAACTAATAAAAAAG
AAGCCGTGACCTCGGAGCGTAAAAAACGTGCGGAGCATTTGAAGCCAAGCTCTTCAGGTGATGAGGCTAA
AGTTATTCCTTTCAACGCAGTGGAAGCGGATGATCAAGAAGATTACAGCCTACCCACATACGTGCCTGAA
TTATTTCAGGATCCACCAGAAAAGGATGAGTCATGAGTGCTACCCGGATTCAAGCAGTTTATCGTGATAC
GGGGGTAGAGGCTTATCGTGATAATCCTTTTATCGAGGCCTTACCACCATTACAAGAGTCAGTGAATAGT
GCTGCATCACTGAAATCCTCTTTACAGCTTACTTCCTCTGACTTGCAAAAGTCCCGTGTTATCAGAGCTC
ATACCATTTGTCGTATTCCAGATGACTATTTTCAGCCATTAGGTACGCATTTGCTACTAAGTGAGCGTAT
TTCGGTCATGATTCGAGGTGGCTACGTAGGCAGAAATCCTAAAACAGGAGATTTACAAAAGCATTTACAA
AATGGTTATGAGCGTGTTCAAACGGGAGAGTTGGAGACATTTCGCTTTGAGGAGGCACGATCTACGGCAC
AAAGCTTATTGTTAATTGGTTGTTCTGGTAGTGGGAAGACGACCTCTCTTCATCGTATTCTAGCCACGTA
TCCTCAGGTGATTTACCATCGTGAACTCAATGTAGAGCAGGTGGTGTATTTGAAAATAGACTGCTCGCAT
AATGGTTCGCTAAAAGAAATCTGCTTGAATTTTTTCAGAGCGTTGGATCGAGCCTTGGGCTCGAACTATG
AGCGTCGTTATGGCTTAAAACGTCATGGTATAGAAACCATGTTGGCTTTGATGTCGCAAATAGCCAATGC
ACATGCTTTAGGGTTGTTGGTTATTGATGAAATTCAGCATTTAAGCCGCTCTCGTTCGGGTGGATCTCAA
GAGATGCTGAACTTTTTTGTGACGATGGTGAATATTATTGGCGTACCAGTGATGTTGATTGGTACCCCTA
AAGCACGAGAGATTTTTGAGGCTGATTTGCGGTCTGCACGTAGAGGGGCAGGGTTTGGAGCTATATTCTG
GGATCCTATACAACAAACGCAACGTGGAAAGCCCAATCAAGAGTGGATCGCTTTTACGGATAATCTTTGG
CAATTACAGCTTTTACAACGCAAAGATGCGCTGTTATCGGATGAGGTCCGTGATGTGTGGTATGAGCTAA
GCCAAGGAGTGATGGACATTGTAGTAAAACTTTTTGTACTCGCTCAGCTCCGTGCGCTAGCTTTAGGCAA
TGAGCGTATTACCGCTGGTTTATTGCGGCAAGTGTATCAAGATGAGTTAAAGCCTGTGCACCCCATGCTA
GAGGCATTACGCTCGGGTATCCCAGAACGCATTGCTCGTTATTCTGATCTAGTCGTTCCCGAGATTGATA
AACGGTTAATCCAACTTCAGCTAGATATCGCAGCGATACAAGAACAAACACCAGAAGAAAAAGCCCTTCA
AGAGTTAGATACCGAAGATCAGCGTCATTTATATCTGATGCTGAAAGAGGATTACGATTCAAGCCTGTTA
ATTCCCACTATTAAAAAAGCGTTTAGCCAGAATCCAACGATGACAAGACAAAAGTTACTGCCTCTTGTTT
TGCAGTGGTTGATGGAAGGCGAAACGGTAGTGTCAGAACTAGAAAAGCCCTCCAAGAGTAAAAAGGTTTC
GGCTATAAAGGTAGTCAAGCCCAGCGACTGGGATAGCTTGCCTGATACGGATTTACGTTATATCTATTCA
CAACGCCAACCTGAAAAAACCATGCATGAACGGTTAAAAGGGAAAGGGGTAATAGTGGATATGGCGAGCT
TATTTAAACAAGCAGGTTAGCCATGAGAAACTTTCCTGTTCCGTACTCGAATGAGCTGATTTATAGCACT
ATTGCACGGGCAGGCGTTTATCAAGGGATTGTTAGTCCTAAGCAGCTGTTGGATGAGGTGTATGGCAACC
GCAAGGTGGTCGCTACCTTAGGTCTGCCCTCGCATTTAGGTGTGATAGCAAGACATCTACATCAAACAGG
ACGTTACGCTGTTCAGCAGCTTATTTATGAGCATACCTTATTCCCTTTATATGCTCCGTTTGTAGGCAAG
GAGCGCCGAGACGAAGCTATTCGGTTAATGGAGTACCAAGCGCAAGGTGCGGTGCATTTAATGCTAGGAG
TCGCTGCTTCTAGAGTTAAGAGCGATAACCGCTTTAGATACTGCCCTGATTGCGTTGCTCTTCAGCTAAA
TAGGTATGGGGAAGCCTTTTGGCAACGAGATTGGTATTTGCCCGCTTTGCCATATTGTCCAAAACACGGT
GCTTTAGTCTTCTTTGATAGAGCTGTAGATGATCACCGACATCAATTTTGGGCTTTGGGTCATACTGAGC
TGCTTTCAGACTACCCCAAAGACTCCCTATCTCAATTAACAGCACTAGCTGCTTATATAGCCCCTCTGTT
AGATGCTCCACGAGCGCAAGAGCTTTCCCCAAGCCTTGAGCAGTGGACGCTGTTTTATCAGCGCTTAGCG
CAGGATCTAGGGCTAACCAAAAGCAAGCACATTCGTCATGACTTGGTGGCGGAGAGAGTGAGGCAGACTT
TTAGTGATGAGGCACTAGAGAAACTGGATTTAAAGTTGGCAGAGAACAAGGACACGTGTTGGCTGAAAAG
TATATTCCGTAAGCATAGAAAAGCCTTTAGTTATTTACAGCATAGTATTGTGTGGCAAGCCTTATTGCCA
AAACTAACGGTTATAGAAGCGCTACAGCAGGCAAGTGCTCTTACTGAGCACTCTATAACGACAAGACCTG
TTAGCCAGTCTGTGCAACCTAACTCTGAAGATTTATCTGTTAAGCATAAAGACTGGCAGCAACTAGTGCA
TAAATACCAAGGAATTAAGGCGGCAAGACAGTCTTTAGAGGGTGGGGTGCTATACGCTTGGCTTTACCGA
CATGACAGGGATTGGCTAGTTCACTGGAATCAACAGCATCAACAAGAGCGTCTGGCACCCGCCCCTAGAG
TTGATTGGAACCAAAGAGATCGAATTGCTGTACGACAACTATTAAGAATCATAAAGCGTCTAGATAGTAG
CCTTGATCACCCAAGAGCGACATCGAGCTGGCTGTTAAAGCAAACTCCTAACGGAACCTCTCTTGCAAAA
AATCTACAGAAACTGCCTTTGGTAGCGCTTTGCTTAAAGCGTTACTCAGAGAGTGTGGAAGATTATCAAA
TTAGACGGATTAGCCAAGCTTTTATTAAGCTTAAACAGGAAGATGTTGAGCTTAGGCGCTGGCGATTATT
AAGAAGTGCAACGTTATCTAAAGAGCGGATAACTGAGGAAGCACAAAGATTCTTGGAAATGGTTTATGGG
GAAGAGTGAGTGGTTAGGCTAGCTACATTTAATGACAATGTGCAGGTTGTACATATTGGTCATTTATTCC
GTAACTCGGGTCATAAGGAGTGGCGTATTTTTGTTTGGTTTAATCCAATGCAAGAACGGAAATGGACTCG
ATTTACTCATTTGCCTTTATTAAGTCGAGCTAAGGTGGTTAACAGTACAACAAAGCAAATAAATAAGGCG
GATCGTGTGATTGAGTTTGAAGCATCGGATCTTCAACGAGCCAAAATAATCGATTTTCCTAATCTCTCGT
CCTTTGCTTCCGTACGCAACAAGGATGGAGCGCAGAGTTCATTTATTTACGAAGCTGAAACACCATATAG
CAAGACTCGTTATCACATCCCACAGTTAGAGCTAGCTCGGTCATTATTTTTAGGGGATCCTCTAGAGTCG
ACCTGCAGGCATGCAAGCTTGGCTGTTTTGGCGGATGAGAGAAGATTTTCAGCCTGATACAGATTAAATC
AGAACGCAGAAGCGGTCTGATAAAACAGAATTTGCCTGGCGGCAGTAGCGCGGTGGTCCCACCTGACCCC
ATGCCGAACTCAGAAGTGAAACGCCGTAGCGCCGATGGTAGTGTGGGGTCTCCCCATGCGAGAGTAGGGA
ACTGCCAGGCATCAAATAAAACGAAAGGCTCAGTCGAAAGACTGGGCCTTTCGTTTTATCTGTTGTTTGT
CGGTGAACGCTCTCCTGAGTAGGACAAATCCGCCGGGAGCGGATTTGAACGTTGCGAAGCAACGGCCCGG
AGGGTGGCGGGCAGGACGCCCGCCATAAACTGCCAGGCATCAAATTAAGCAGAAGGCCATCCTGACGGAT
GGCCTTTTTGCGTTTCTACAAACTCTTTTGTTTATTTTTCTAAATACATTCAAATATGTATCCGCTCATG
AGACAATAACCCTGATAAATGCTTCAATAATATTGAAAAAGGAAGAGTATGAGTATTCAACATTTCCGTG
TCGCCCTTATTCCCTTTTTTGCGGCATTTTGCCTTCCTGTTTTTGCTCACCCAGAAACGCTGGTGAAAGT
AAAAGATGCTGAAGATCAGTTGGGTGCACGAGTGGGTTACATCGAACTGGATCTCAACAGCGGTAAGATC
CTTGAGAGTTTTCGCCCCGAAGAACGTTTTCCAATGATGAGCACTTTTAAAGTTCTGCTATGTGGCGCGG
TATTATCCCGTGTTGACGCCGGGCAAGAGCAACTCGGTCGCCGCATACACTATTCTCAGAATGACTTGGT
TGAGTACTCACCAGTCACAGAAAAGCATCTTACGGATGGCATGACAGTAAGAGAATTATGCAGTGCTGCC
ATAACCATGAGTGATAACACTGCGGCCAACTTACTTCTGACAACGATCGGAGGACCGAAGGAGCTAACCG
CTTTTTTGCACAACATGGGGGATCATGTAACTCGCCTTGATCGTTGGGAACCGGAGCTGAATGAAGCCAT
ACCAAACGACGAGCGTGACACCACGATGCCTGCAGCAATGGCAACAACGTTGCGCAAACTATTAACTGGC
GAACTACTTACTCTAGCTTCCCGGCAACAATTAATAGACTGGATGGAGGCGGATAAAGTTGCAGGACCAC
TTCTGCGCTCGGCCCTTCCGGCTGGCTGGTTTATTGCTGATAAATCTGGAGCCGGTGAGCGTGGGTCTCG
CGGTATCATTGCAGCACTGGGGCCAGATGGTAAGCCCTCCCGTATCGTAGTTATCTACACGACGGGGAGT
CAGGCAACTATGGATGAACGAAATAGACAGATCGCTGAGATAGGTGCCTCACTGATTAAGCATTGGTAAC
TGTCAGACCAAGTTTACTCATATATACTTTAGATTGATT
[125 nt withheld, positions 9490-9614]
CGCCGCCGGCCAGCCTCGCAGAGCAGGATTCCCGTTGAGCACCGCCAGGTGCGAATAAGGGACAGTGAAG
AAGGAACACCCGCTCGCGGGTGGGCCTACTTCACCTATCCTGCCCGGCGGCATCACCGGCGCCACAGGTG
CGGTTGCTGGCGCCTATATCGCCGACATCACCGATGGGGAAGATCGGGCTCGCCACTTCGGGCTCATGAG
CGCTTGTTTCGGCGTGGGTATGGTGGCAGGCCCCGTGGCCGGGGGACTGTTGGGCGCCATCTCCTTGCAT
GCACCATTCCTTGCGGCGGCGGTGCTCAACGGCCTCAACCTACTACTGGGCTGCTTCCTAATGCAGGAGT
CGCATAAGGGAGAGCGTCGATCCCCGACAGTAAGACGGGTAAGCCTGTTGATGATACCGCTGCCTTACTG
GGTGCATTAGCCAGTCTGAATGACCTGTCACGGGATAATCCGAAGTGGTCAGACTGGAAAATCAGAGGGC
AGGAACTGCTGAACAGCAAAAAGTCAGATAGCACCACATAGCAGACCCGCCATAAAACGCCCTGAGAAGC
CCGTGACGGGCTTTTCTTGTATTATGGGTAGTTTCCTTGCATGAATCCATAAAAGGCGCCTGTAGTGCCA
TTTACCCCCATTCACTGCCAGAGCCGTGAGCGCAGCGAACTGAATGTCACGAAAAAGACAGCGACTCAGG
TGCCTGATGGTCGGAGACAAAAGGAATATTCAGCGATTTGCCCGAGCTTGCGAGGGTGCTACTTAAGCCT
TTAGGGTTTTAAGGTCTGTTTTGTAGAGGAGCAAACAGCGTTTGCGACATCCTTTTGTAATACTGCGGAA
CTGACTAAAGTAGTGAGTTATACACAGGGCTGGGATCTATTCTTTTTATCTTTTTTTATTCTTTCTTTAT
TCTATAAATTATAACCACTTGAATATAAACAAAAAAAACACACAAAGGTCTAGCGGAATTTACAGAGGGT
CTAGCAGAATTTACAAGTTTTCCAGCAAAGGTCTAGCAGAATTTACAGATACCCACAACTCAAAGGAAAA
GGACTAGTAATTATCATTGACTAGCCCATCTCAATTGGTATAGTGATTAAAATCACCTAGACCAATTGAG
ATGTATGTCTGAATTAGTTGTTTTCAAAGCAAATGAACTAGCGATTAGTCGCTATGACTTAACGGAGCAT
GAAACCAAGCTAATTTTATGCTGTGTGGCACTACTCAACCCCACGATTGAAAACCCTACAAGGAAAGAAC
GGACGGTATCGTTCACTTATAACCAATACGTTCAGATGATGAACATCAGTAGGGAAAATGCTTATGGTGT
ATTAGCTAAAGCAACCAGAGAGCTGATGACGAGAACTGTGGAAATCAGGAATCCTTTGGTTAAAGGCTTT
GAGATTTTCCAGTGGACAAACTATGCCAAGTTCTCAAGCGAAAAATTAGAATTAGTTTTTAGTGAAGAGA
TATTGCCTTATCTTTTCCAGTTAAAAAAATTCATAAAATATAATCTGGAACATGTTAAGTCTTTTGAAAA
CAAATACTCTATGAGGATTTATGAGTGGTTATTAAAAGAACTAACACAAAAGAAAACTCACAAGGCAAAT
ATAGAGATTAGCCTTGATGAATTTAAGTTCATGTTAATGCTTGAAAATAACTACCATGAGTTTAAAAGGC
TTAACCAATGGGTTTTGAAACCAATAAGTAAAGATTTAAACACTTACAGCAATATGAAATTGGTGGTTGA
TAAGCGAGGCCGCCCGACTGATACGTTGATTTTCCAAGTTGAACTAGATAGACAAATGGATCTCGTAACC
GAACTTGAGAACAACCAGATAAAAATGAATGGTGACAAAATACCAACAACCATTACATCAGATTCCTACC
TACATAACGGACTAAGAAAAACACTACACGATGCTTTAACTGCAAAAATTCAGCTCACCAGTTTTGAGGC
AAAATTTTTGAGTGACATGCAAAGTAAGTATGATCTCAATGGTTCGTTCTCATGGCTCACGCAAAAACAA
CGAACCACACTAGAGAACATACTGGCTAAATACGGAAGGATCTGAGGTTCTTATGGCTCTTGTATCTATC
AGTGAAGCATCAAGACTAACAAACAAAAGTAGAACAACTGTTCACCGTTACATATCAAAGGGAAAACTGT
CCATATGCACAGATGAAAACGGTGTAAAAAAGATAGATACATCAGAGCTTTTACGAGTTTTTGGTGCATT
TAAAGCTGTTCACCATGAACAGATCGACAATGTAACAGATGAACAGCATGTAACACCTAATAGAACAGGT
GAAACCAGTAAAACAAAGCAACTAGAACATGAAATTGAACACCTGAGACAACTTGTTACAGCTCAACAGT
CACACATAGACAGCCTGAAACAGGCGATGCTGCTTATCGAATCAAAGCTGCCGACAACACGGGAGCCAGT
GACGCCTCCCGTGGGGAAAAAATCATGGCAATTCTGGAAGAAATAGCGCTTTCAGCCTGTGGGCGGACAA
AATAGTTGGGAACTGGGAGGGGTGGAAATGGAGTTTTTAAGGATTATTTAGGGAAGAGTGACAAAATAGA
TGGGAACTGGGTGTAGCGTCGTAAGCTAATACGAAAATTAAAAATGACAAAATAGTTTGGAACTAGATTT
CACTTATCTGGTTGGTCGACACTAGTATTACCCTGTTATCCCTAGATTTAAATGATATCGGATCCTAGTA
AGCCACGTTTTAATTAATCAGATCCCGGGTCAATAGCGGCCGCCACTCGAGCACCTAGGAGGCGCGCCAC
GGCCGCGTCGACCCCACGCCCCTCTTTAATACGACGGGCAATTTGCACTTCAGAAAATGAAGAGTTTGCT
TTAGCCATAACAAAAGTCCAGTATGCTTTTTCACAGCATAACTGGACTGATTTCAGTTTACAACT
