>Addgene plasmid #16666 | pGRG36 | addgene partial sequence | sequence record 22849 | 16666 with Tn7-end (5' GGGGTGGAAATGGAGTTTTT 3')
AGCGTCGTAAGCTAATACGAAAATTAAAAATGACAAAATAGTTTGGAACTAGATTTCACTTATCTGGTTG
GTCGACACTAGTATTACCCTGTTATCCCTAGATTTAAATGATATCGGATCCTAGTAAGCCACGTTTTAAT
TAATCAGATCCCGGGTCAATAGCGGCCGCCACTCGAGCACCTAGGAGGCGCGCCACGGCCGCGTCGACCC
CACGCCCCTCTTTAATACGACGGGCAATTTGCACTTCAGAAAATGAAGAGNTTGCTTTAGCCATAACAAA
AGTCCAGTATGCTTTTTCACAGCATAACTGGACTGATTTCAGTTTACAACTATTCTGTCTAGTTTAAGAC
TTTATTGTCATAGTTTAGATCTATTTTGTTCAGTTTAAGACTTTATTGTCCGCCCACAGGCCACGATGCG
TCCGGCGTAGAGGATCTGCTCATGTTTGACAGCTTATCATCGATGCATAATGTGCCTGTCAAATGGACGA
AGCAGGGATTCTGCAAACCCTATGCTACTCCGTCAAGCCGTCAATTGTCTGATTCGTTACCAATTATGAC
AACTTGACGGCTACATCATTCACTTTTTCTTCACAACCGGCACGGAACTCGCTCGGGCTGGCCCCGGTGC
ATTTTTTAAATACCCGCGAGAAATAGAGTTGATCGTCAAAACCAACATTGCGACC
